>Addgene plasmid #194410 | LT1_68_TU4of4_X2homology | addgene full sequence | sequence record 383132 | Addgene NGS Result
GCCCTGAATTCGCATCTAGAGCAGACCTAGACCACATGAGGCTGATGTAGGACAGCCACCAGTGGCAGCT
AATCAACACCGCAAGATGCCGATGCACGCTCATATCATCGTCGTCAGCCTGGTAGCCATTCGACATACGG
ATCAGGGAACTCGAACCCAGTACCGTCTCAGTTCTGTATGGGCACAGACAACCTAAACGTGAGACCGAAA
GTGAAACGTGATTTCATGCGTCATTTTGAACATTTTGTAAATCTTATTTAATAATGTGTGCGGCAATTCA
CATTTAATTTATGAATGTTTTCTTAACATCGCGGCAACTCAAGAAACGGCAGGTTCGGATCTTAGCTACT
AGAGAAAGAGGAGAAATACTAGATGCGTAAAGGCGAAGAGCTGTTCACTGGTGTCGTCCCTATTCTGGTG
GAACTGGATGGTGATGTCAACGGTCATAAGTTTTCCGTGCGTGGCGAGGGTGAAGGTGACGCAACTAATG
GTAAACTGACGCTGAAGTTCATCTGTACTACTGGTAAACTGCCGGTTCCTTGGCCGACTCTGGTAACGAC
GCTGACTTATGGTGTTCAGTGCTTTGCTCGTTATCCGGACCATATGAAGCAGCATGACTTCTTCAAGTCC
GCCATGCCGGAAGGCTATGTGCAGGAACGCACGATTTCCTTTAAGGATGACGGCACGTACAAAACGCGTG
CGGAAGTGAAATTTGAAGGCGATACCCTGGTAAACCGCATTGAGCTGAAAGGCATTGACTTTAAAGAGGA
CGGCAATATCCTGGGCCATAAGCTGGAATACAATTTTAACAGCCACAATGTTTACATCACCGCCGATAAA
CAAAAAAATGGCATTAAAGCGAATTTTAAAATTCGCCACAACGTGGAGGATGGCAGCGTGCAGCTGGCTG
ATCACTACCAGCAAAACACTCCAATCGGTGATGGTCCTGTTCTGCTGCCAGACAATCACTATCTGAGCAC
GCAAAGCGTTCTGTCTAAAGATCCGAACGAGAAACGCGATCATATGGTTCTGCTGGAGTTCGTAACCGCA
GCGGGCATCACGCATGGTATGGATGAACTGTACAAATGACCAGGCATCAAATAAAACGAAAGGCTCAGTC
GAAAGACTGGGCCTTTCGTTTTATCTGTTGTTTGTCGGTGAACGCTCTCTACTAGAGTCACACTGGCTCA
CCTTCGGGTGGGCCTTTCTGCGTTTATAGGTCTCAGCTGAGCATGAGACGGAAATCTGCTCGTCAGTGGT
GCTCACACTGACGAATCATGTACAGATCATACCGATGACTGCCTGGCGACTCACAACTAAGCAAGACAGC
CGGAACCAGCGCCGGCGAACACCACTGCATATATGGCATATCACAACAGTCCAACTAGTGCACTGCAGTA
CATAACCCCTAGGTCTTCCTGAGAGTGACGAAGGCTAAGGTCACTTCTTCGTTTCCTTTATTGGGGTTTC
CGTGTAGCCTTCCCCTGAATAGTGTGGGACGTTTTATGAGAAGCCGTAAGAAATAGCCGAGCGGCCGCGA
TTATCAAAAAGGATCTTCACCTAGATCCTTTTAAATTAAAAATGAAGTTTTAAATCAATCTAAAGTATAT
ATGAGTAAACTTGGTCTGACAGTTACCAATGCTTAATCAGTGAGGCACCTATCTCAGCGATCTGTCTATT
TCGTTCATCCATAGTTGCCTGACTCCCCGTCGTGTAGATAACTACGATACGGGAGGGCTTACCATCTGGC
CCCAGTGCTGCAATGATACCGCGGGACCCACGCTCACCGGCTCCAGATTTATCAGCAATAAACCAGCCAG
CCGGAAGGGCCGAGCGCAGAAGTGGTCCTGCAACTTTATCCGCCTCCATCCAGTCTATTAATTGTTGCCG
GGAAGCTAGAGTAAGTAGTTCGCCAGTTAATAGTTTGCGCAACGTTGTTGCCATTGCTACAGGCATCGTG
GTGTCACGCTCGTCGTTTGGTATGGCTTCATTCAGCTCCGGTTCCCAACGATCAAGGCGAGTTACATGAT
CCCCCATGTTGTGCAAAAAAGCGGTTAGCTCCTTCGGTCCTCCGATCGTTGTCAGAAGTAAGTTGGCCGC
AGTGTTATCACTCATGGTTATGGCAGCACTGCATAATTCTCTTACTGTCATGCCATCCGTAAGATGCTTT
TCTGTGACTGGTGAGTACTCAACCAAGTCATTCTGAGAATAGTGTATGCGGCGACCGAGTTGCTCTTGCC
CGGCGTCAATACGGGATAATACCGCGCCACATAGCAGAACTTTAAAAGTGCTCATCATTGGAAAACGTTC
TTCGGGGCGAAAACTCTCAAGGATCTTACCGCTGTTGAGATCCAGTTCGATGTAACCCACTCGTGCACCC
AACTGATCTTCAGCATCTTTTACTTTCACCAGCGTTTCTGGGTGAGCAAAAACAGGAAGGCAAAATGCCG
CAAAAAAGGGAATAAGGGCGACACGGAAATGTTGAATACTCATACTCTTCCTTTTTCAATATTATTGAAG
CATTTATCAGGGTTATTGTCTCATGAGCGGATACATATTTGAATGTATTTAGAAAAATAAACAAATAGGG
GTTCCGCGCACATTTCCCCGAAAAGTGCCACCTGTCATGACCAAAATCCCTTAACGTGAGTTTTCGTTCC
ACTGAGCGTCAGACCCCGTAGAAAAGATCAAAGGATCTTCTTGAGATCCTTTTTTTCTGCGCGTAATCTG
CTGCTTGCAAACAAAAAAACCACCGCTACCAGCGGTGGTTTGTTTGCCGGATCAAGAGCTACCAACTCTT
TTTCCGAAGGTAACTGGCTTCAGCAGAGCGCAGATACCAAATACTGTTCTTCTAGTGTAGCCGTAGTTAG
GCCACCACTTCAAGAACTCTGTAGCACCGCCTACATACCTCGCTCTGCTAATCCTGTTACCAGTGGCTGC
TGCCAGTGGCGATAAGTCGTGTCTTACCGGGTTGGACTCAAGACGATAGTTACCGGATAAGGCGCAGCGG
TCGGGCTGAACGGGGGGTTCGTGCACACAGCCCAGCTTGGAGCGAACGACCTACACCGAACTGAGATACC
TACAGCGTGAGCTATGAGAAAGCGCCACGCTTCCCGAAGGGAGAAAGGCGGACAGGTATCCGGTAAGCGG
CAGGGTCGGAACAGGAGAGCGCACGAGGGAGCTTCCAGGGGGAAACGCCTGGTATCTTTATAGTCCTGTC
GGGTTTCGCCACCTCTGACTTGAGCGTCGATTTTTGTGATGCTCGTCAGGGGGGCGGAGCCTATGGAAAA
ACGCCAGCAACGCGGCCTTTTTACGGTTCCTGGCCTTTTGCTGGCCTTTTGCTCACATGTTCTTTCCTGC
GTTATCCCCTGATTCTGTGGATAACCGTGCGGCCGCCAATGTCAAAAGATCCTCTCATACCATATTAAGT
AAATTGCCTCCATTTCTTTTTCCTCGGGCAGAGAAACTCGCAGGCAACTTGCTCTCGAAGTGGTCACGT
Features (pLannotate 1.2.2; 6 found; start..end, strand, type, name):
    373..1086    +  CDS            superfolder GFP: GFP variant that folds robustly even when fused to poorly folded proteins (Pédelacq et al., 2006)
   1098..1169    +  terminator     rrnB T1 terminator: transcription terminator T1 from the E. coli rrnB gene
   1185..1212    +  terminator     T7Te terminator: phage T7 early transcription terminator
   1633..2493    -  CDS            AmpR: β-lactamase; bla; confers resistance to ampicillin, carbenicillin, and related antibiotics
   2494..2598    -  promoter       AmpR promoter: bla
   2701..3289    +  rep_origin     ori: high-copy-number ColE1/pMB1/pBR322/pUC origin of replication
