[The description below was written by a language model from this plasmid's Addgene catalogue record and pLannotate feature annotations shown in this document.]
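Description:
LT1_68_TU4of4_X2homology is an empty acceptor backbone built in the MoClo Yeast Toolkit (YTK) format, part of a kit for engineering Saccharomyces cerevisiae and installing biosensors that report on the intracellular environment. It is designated as the backbone for the fourth transcriptional unit (TU4) in a design where four transcriptional units are combined into one multigene plasmid, and it is described as carrying X2 homology arms for targeting to the yeast genome. The plasmid is about 3.5 kb. It is propagated in E. coli from a high-copy ColE1/pUC-type origin and selected with ampicillin through a β-lactamase gene driven by its native bla promoter.

There is no gene insert. The cloning position is instead occupied by a GFP dropout cassette, derived from another toolkit plasmid, consisting of a superfolder GFP coding sequence followed by the rrnB T1 and T7Te bacterial terminators. In MoClo-style Golden Gate assembly, such a cassette acts as a visual screen: colonies retaining the unmodified backbone fluoresce green, while those in which promoter, coding and terminator parts have replaced the cassette are non-fluorescent. The promoter driving GFP was not annotated. The automated feature table also does not mark the X2 homology arms, assembly connectors or type IIS restriction sites, so their positions and extent cannot be confirmed from the record. No yeast selection marker or yeast replication origin is annotated. This fits an intermediate cloning vector for building one transcriptional unit before higher-order assembly and integration, though the record does not describe that workflow in detail.
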