Addgene plasmid #194410: LT1_68_TU4of4_X2homology
Purpose: (Empty Backbone) TU4 backbone (for TU #4 for plasmid with 4 TUs) with X2 homology arms for Saccharomyces cerevisiae
Depositing lab: Lisbeth Olsson. Depositing organization: Chalmers University of Technology. Publication: ScEnSor Kit for Saccharomyces cerevisiae Engineering and Biosensor-Driven Investigation of the Intracellular Environment. Torello Pianale L, Olsson L. ACS Synth Biol. 2023 Aug 8. doi: 10.1021/acssynbio.3c00124. PubMed 37552581.
Backbone
  Vector backbone: MoClo YTK
  Vector type: Bacterial Expression, Synthetic Biology
Growth in bacteria
  Bacterial resistance: Ampicillin, 100 μg/mL
  Growth temperature: 37°C
  Growth strain: DH5alpha
  Copy number: High Copy
Gene/Insert
  Gene/Insert name: None
  Mutation: NA
Resource information
  A portion of this plasmid was derived from a plasmid made by: GFP dropout cassette from Addgene plasmid #65154
Terms and licenses: Academic/Nonprofit Terms; Industry Terms: Not Available to Industry
How to cite: LT1_68_TU4of4_X2homology was a gift from Lisbeth Olsson (Addgene plasmid # 194410 ; http://n2t.net/addgene:194410 ; RRID:Addgene_194410)
